Addgene plasmid #107897: pWT046a
Purpose: W2.2, W2.4-1 plasmid. Contains PTetO-SD8-BE2, PBAD-sgRNA3 and is part of CAMERA 2.2 and 2.4
Depositing lab: David Liu. Depositing organization: Broad Institute. Publication: Rewritable multi-event analog recording in bacterial and mammalian cells. Tang W, Liu DR. Science. 2018 Feb 15. pii: science.aap8992. doi: 10.1126/science.aap8992. PubMed 29449507.
Backbone
  Vector backbone: de novo assembled
  Vector type: Bacterial Expression
Growth in bacteria
  Bacterial resistance: Spectinomycin, 50 μg/mL
  Growth temperature: 37°C
  Growth strain: DH5alpha
  Copy number: Low Copy
Gene/Insert
  Gene/Insert name: PTetO-SD8-BE2, PBAD-sgRNA3
  Species: Synthetic
  Cloning method: Unknown
Terms and licenses: Academic/Nonprofit Terms; Industry Terms: Not Available to Industry
Depositor comments: SC101
How to cite: pWT046a was a gift from David Liu (Addgene plasmid # 107897 ; http://n2t.net/addgene:107897 ; RRID:Addgene_107897)
