[The description below was written by a language model from this plasmid's Addgene catalogue record and pLannotate feature annotations shown in this document.]
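Description:
pWT046a is a de novo assembled, 9,454-bp bacterial expression plasmid that serves as a "writing" plasmid (designated W2.2 and W2.4-1) in the CAMERA 2.2 and 2.4 cellular recording systems. It replicates from the low-copy pSC101 origin with its required Rep101 (RepA) protein, and it is selected with spectinomycin through an aadA (SmR) gene driven by a bla-type promoter. The sequencing-derived and depositor sequences yield essentially identical feature maps.

The payload consists of two independently inducible units. The first is a tet-operator-containing promoter (annotated as PLtetO-1/tetA promoter elements) followed by a ribosome-binding site that the record calls SD8. It drives BE2, a cytidine base editor made of rat APOBEC1 deaminase fused to catalytically dead S. pyogenes Cas9 (D10A/H840A) and the phage PBS2 uracil glycosylase inhibitor UGI. No tetR gene is annotated on this plasmid, so the repressor is presumably supplied elsewhere. The second unit, on the opposite strand, is an araBAD promoter with the divergently transcribed araC regulator, which expresses sgRNA3 on the standard S. pyogenes guide scaffold. The 21-nt segment between promoter and scaffold sits where the spacer would be. Its annotation as an mVenus fragment suggests that the guide targets a GFP-family fluorescent protein sequence, though the record does not name the target. rrnB T1 terminators insulate the cassettes.

Because editing needs both the tet-controlled editor and the arabinose-controlled guide, C-to-T changes at the target accumulate only when both stimuli are present. The resulting permanent DNA change acts as an analog record of signal exposure in bacteria.
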