Features (pLannotate 1.2.2; 16 found; start..end, strand, type, name):
      1..951     -  CDS            Rep101: RepA protein needed for replication with the pSC101 origin; rep101
    999..1221    -  rep_origin     pSC101 ori: low-copy replication origin that requires the Rep101 protein
   1716..1762    +  terminator     rrnB T1 terminator: transcription terminator T1 from the E. coli rrnB gene
   1795..1815    +  promoter       PLtetO-1 promoter (fragment): modified phage lambda PL promoter with tet operator sites (Lutz and Bujard, 1997)
   1815..1849    +  promoter       tetA promoter: contains a tet operator sequence that enables repression by TetR
   1850..1877    +  protein_bind   tetracycline response element (fragment): contains seven copies of the tetracycline operator tetO tetracycline repressor TetR
   1931..2617    +  CDS            Apobec1: ABEC1_RAT - Experimental evidence at protein level: Swiss-Prot protein existence level 1. Catalytic component of the apolipoprotein B mRNA editing enzyme complex which is responsible for the postranscriptional editing of a CAA codon for Gln to a UAA codon for stop in the APOB mRNA. May also play a role in the epigenetic regulation of gene expression by participating in DNA demethylation. From Rattus norvegicus (Rat).
   2666..6766    +  CDS            dCas9: catalytically dead mutant of the Cas9 endonuclease from the Streptococcus pyogenes Type II CRISPR/Cas system RNA-guided DNA-binding protein that lacks endonuclease activity due to the D10A mutation in the RuvC catalytic domain and the H840A mutation in the HNH catalytic domain
   6779..7030    +  CDS            UGI: UNGI_BPPB2 - Experimental evidence at protein level: Swiss-Prot protein existence level 1. This protein binds specifically and reversibly to the host uracil-DNA glycosylase, preventing removal of uracil residues from PBS2 DNA by the host uracil-excision repair system. From Bacillus phage PBS2 (Bacteriophage PBS2).
   7147..7222    -  misc_RNA       gRNA scaffold: guide RNA scaffold for the Streptococcus pyogenes CRISPR/Cas9 system
   7222..7242    +  CDS            VN155(I152L) (fragment): improved N-terminal fragment of mVenus for use in bimolecular fluorescence complementation (BiFC) (Kodama and Hu, 2010)
   7244..7409    -  promoter       araBAD promoter: araBAD; promoter of the L-arabinose operon of E. coli; the araC regulatory gene is transcribed in the opposite direction (Guzman et al., 1995)
   7555..8433    +  CDS            araC: L-arabinose regulatory protein; araC
   8448..8493    -  terminator     rrnB T1 terminator: transcription terminator T1 from the E. coli rrnB gene
   8564..9355    -  CDS            SmR: aminoglycoside adenylyltransferase (Murphy, 1985); aadA; confers resistance to spectinomycin and streptomycin
   9356..9427    -  promoter       AmpR promoter: bla
>Addgene plasmid #107897 | pWT046a | depositor full sequence | sequence record 203516 | pWT046a sequence 9454 bps
TCAGATCCTTCCGTATTTAGCCAGTATGTTCTCTAGTGTGGTTCGTTGTTTTTGCGTGAGCCATGAGAAC
GAACCATTGAGATCATGCTTACTTTGCATGTCACTCAAAAATTTTGCCTCAAAACTGGTGAGCTGAATTT
TTGCAGTTAAAGCATCGTGTAGTGTTTTTCTTAGTCCGTTACGTAGGTAGGAATCTGATGTAATGGTTGT
TGGTATTTTGTCACCATTCATTTTTATCTGGTTGTTCTCAAGTTCGGTTACGAGATCCATTTGTCTATCT
AGTTCAACTTGGAAAATCAACGTATCAGTCGGGCGGCCTCGCTTATCAACCACCAATTTCATATTGCTGT
AAGTGTTTAAATCTTTACTTATTGGTTTCAAAACCCATTGGTTAAGCCTTTTAAACTCATGGTAGTTATT
TTCAAGCATTAACATGAACTTAAATTCATCAAGGCTAATCTCTATATTTGCCTTGTGAGTTTTCTTTTGT
GTTAGTTCTTTTAATAACCACTCATAAATCCTCATAGAGTATTTGTTTTCAAAAGACTTAACATGTTCCA
GATTATATTTTATGAATTTTTTTAACTGGAAAAGATAAGGCAATATCTCTTCACTAAAAACTAATTCTAA
TTTTTCGCTTGAGAACTTGGCATAGTTTGTCCACTGGAAAATCTCAAAGCCTTTAACCAAAGGATTCCTG
ATTTCCACAGTTCTCGTCATCAGCTCTCTGGTTGCTTTAGCTAATACACCATAAGCATTTTCCCTACTGA
TGTTCATCATCTGAGCGTATTGGTTATAAGTGAACGATACCGTCCGTTCTTTCCTTGTAGGGTTTTCAAT
CGTGGGGTTGAGTAGTGCCACACAGCATAAAATTAGCTTGGTTTCATGCTCCGTTAAGTCATAGCGACTA
ATCGCTAGTTCATTTGCTTTGAAAACAACTAATTCAGACATACATCTCAATTGGTCTAGGTGATTTTAAT
CACTATACCAATTGAGATGGGCTAGTCAATGATAATTACTAGTCCTTTTCCTTTGAGTTGTGGGTATCTG
TAAATTCTGCTAGACCTTTGCTGGAAAACTTGTAAATTCTGCTAGACCCTCTGTAAATTCCGCTAGACCT
TTGTGTGTTTTTTTTGTTTATATTCAAGTGGTTATAATTTATAGAATAAAGAAAGAATAAAAAAAGATAA
AAAGAATAGATCCCAGCCCTGTGTATAACTCACTACTTTAGTCAGTTCCGCAGTATTACAAAAGGATGTC
GCAAACGCTGTTTGCTCCTCTACAAAACAGACCTTAAAACCCTAAAGGCTTAAGTAGCACCCTCGCAAGC
TCGGGCAAATCGCTGAATATTCCTTTTGTCTCCGACCATCAGGCACCTGAGTCGCTGTCTTTTTCGTGAC
ATTCAGTTCGCTGCGCTCACGGCTCTGGCAGTGAATGGGGGTAAATGGCACTACAGGCGCCTTTTATGGA
TTCATGCAAGGAAACTACCCATAATACAAGAAAAGCCCGTCACGGGCTTCTCAGGGCGTTTTATGGCGGG
TCTGCTATGTGGTGCTATCTGACTTTTTGCTGTTCAGCAGTTCCTGCCCTCTGATTTTCCAGTCTGACCA
CTTCGGATTATCCCGTGACAGGTCATTCAGACTGGCTAATGCACCCAGTAAGGCAGCGGTATCATCAACA
GGCTTACCCGTCTTACTGTCAAGAGGACATCCGGTCAAATAAAACGAAAGGCTCAGTCGAAAGACTGGGC
CTTTCGTTTTATTCTAGAGCACAGCTCCATCGAATGGCCAGATGATCCCTATCAGTGATAGAGATTGACA
CTCTATCATTGATAGAGTTATTTTACCACTCCCTATCAGTGATAGAGAAAAGTGAAATGAATAGTTCGAC
AAAAATCTAGACCTGCAGGTGCAGTAAGGAGGAAAAAAAAATGTCTTCTGAAACCGGTCCGGTTGCGGTT
GACCCGACCCTGCGTCGTCGTATCGAACCGCACGAATTCGAAGTTTTCTTCGACCCGCGTGAACTGCGTA
AAGAAACCTGCCTGCTGTACGAAATCAACTGGGGTGGTCGTCACTCTATCTGGCGTCACACCTCTCAGAA
CACCAACAAACACGTTGAAGTTAACTTCATCGAAAAATTCACCACCGAACGTTACTTCTGCCCGAACACC
CGTTGCTCTATCACCTGGTTCCTGTCTTGGTCTCCGTGCGGTGAATGCTCTCGTGCGATCACCGAATTCC
TGTCTCGTTACCCGCACGTTACCCTGTTCATCTACATCGCGCGTCTGTACCACCACGCGGACCCGCGTAA
CCGTCAGGGTCTGCGTGACCTGATCTCTTCTGGTGTTACCATCCAGATCATGACCGAACAGGAATCTGGT
TACTGCTGGCGTAACTTCGTTAACTACTCTCCGTCTAACGAAGCGCACTGGCCGCGTTACCCGCACCTGT
GGGTTCGTCTGTACGTTCTGGAACTGTACTGCATCATCCTGGGTCTGCCGCCGTGCCTGAACATCCTGCG
TCGTAAACAGCCGCAGCTGACCTTCTTCACCATCGCGCTGCAGTCTTGCCACTACCAGCGTCTGCCGCCG
CACATCCTGTGGGCGACCGGTCTGAAATCCGGTAGCGAAACACCGGGGACTTCAGAATCGGCCACCCCGG
AGTCTGATAAGAAATACTCAATAGGCTTAGCTATCGGCACAAATAGCGTCGGATGGGCGGTGATCACTGA
TGAATATAAGGTTCCGTCTAAAAAGTTCAAGGTTCTGGGAAATACAGACCGCCACAGTATCAAAAAAAAT
CTTATAGGGGCTCTTTTATTTGACAGTGGAGAGACAGCGGAAGCGACTCGTCTCAAACGGACAGCTCGTA
GAAGGTATACACGTCGGAAGAATCGTATTTGTTATCTACAGGAGATTTTTTCAAATGAGATGGCGAAAGT
AGATGATAGTTTCTTTCATCGACTTGAAGAGTCTTTTTTGGTGGAAGAAGACAAGAAGCATGAACGTCAT
CCTATTTTTGGAAATATAGTAGATGAAGTTGCTTATCATGAGAAATATCCAACTATCTATCATCTGCGAA
AAAAATTGGTAGATTCTACTGATAAAGCGGATTTGCGCTTAATCTATTTGGCCTTAGCGCATATGATTAA
GTTTCGTGGTCATTTTTTGATTGAGGGAGATTTAAATCCTGATAATAGTGATGTGGACAAACTATTTATC
CAGTTGGTACAAACCTACAATCAATTATTTGAAGAAAACCCTATTAACGCAAGTGGAGTAGATGCTAAAG
CGATTCTTTCTGCACGATTGAGTAAATCAAGACGATTAGAAAATCTCATTGCTCAGCTCCCCGGTGAGAA
GAAAAATGGCTTATTTGGGAATCTCATTGCTTTGTCATTGGGTTTGACCCCTAATTTTAAATCAAATTTT
GATTTGGCAGAAGATGCTAAATTACAGCTTTCAAAAGATACTTACGATGATGATTTAGATAATTTATTGG
CGCAAATTGGAGATCAATATGCTGATTTGTTTTTGGCAGCTAAGAATTTATCAGATGCTATTTTACTTTC
AGATATCCTAAGAGTAAATACTGAAATAACTAAGGCTCCCCTATCAGCTTCAATGATTAAACGCTACGAT
GAACATCATCAAGACTTGACTCTTTTAAAAGCTTTAGTTCGACAACAACTTCCAGAAAAGTATAAAGAAA
TCTTTTTTGATCAATCAAAAAACGGATATGCAGGTTATATTGATGGGGGAGCTAGCCAAGAAGAATTTTA
TAAATTTATCAAACCAATTTTAGAAAAAATGGATGGTACTGAGGAATTATTGGTGAAACTAAATCGTGAA
GATTTGCTGCGCAAGCAACGGACCTTTGACAACGGCTCTATTCCCCATCAAATTCACTTGGGTGAGCTGC
ATGCTATTTTGAGAAGACAAGAAGACTTTTATCCATTTTTAAAAGACAATCGTGAGAAGATTGAAAAAAT
CTTGACTTTTCGAATTCCTTATTATGTTGGTCCATTGGCGCGTGGCAATAGTCGTTTTGCATGGATGACT
CGGAAGTCTGAAGAAACAATTACCCCATGGAATTTTGAAGAAGTTGTCGATAAAGGTGCTTCAGCTCAAT
CATTTATTGAACGCATGACAAACTTTGATAAAAATCTTCCAAATGAAAAAGTACTACCAAAACATAGTTT
GCTTTATGAGTATTTTACGGTTTATAACGAATTGACAAAGGTCAAATATGTTACTGAAGGAATGCGAAAA
CCAGCATTTCTTTCAGGTGAACAGAAGAAAGCCATTGTTGATTTACTCTTCAAAACAAATCGAAAAGTAA
CCGTTAAGCAATTAAAAGAAGATTATTTCAAAAAAATAGAATGTTTTGATAGTGTTGAAATTTCAGGAGT
TGAAGATAGATTTAATGCTTCATTAGGTACCTACCATGATTTGCTAAAAATTATTAAAGATAAAGATTTT
TTGGATAATGAAGAAAATGAAGATATCTTAGAGGATATTGTTTTAACATTGACCTTATTTGAAGATAGGG
AGATGATTGAGGAAAGACTTAAAACATATGCTCACCTCTTTGATGATAAGGTGATGAAACAGCTTAAACG
TCGCCGTTATACTGGTTGGGGACGTTTGTCTCGAAAATTGATTAATGGTATTAGGGATAAGCAATCTGGC
AAAACAATATTAGATTTTTTGAAATCAGATGGTTTTGCCAATCGCAATTTTATGCAGCTGATCCATGATG
ATAGTTTGACATTTAAAGAAGACATTCAAAAAGCACAAGTGTCTGGACAAGGCGATAGTTTACATGAACA
TATTGCAAATTTAGCTGGTAGCCCTGCTATTAAAAAAGGTATTTTACAGACTGTAAAAGTTGTTGATGAA
TTGGTCAAAGTAATGGGGCGGCATAAGCCAGAAAATATCGTTATTGAAATGGCACGTGAAAATCAGACAA
CTCAAAAGGGCCAGAAAAATTCGCGAGAGCGTATGAAACGAATCGAAGAAGGTATCAAAGAATTAGGAAG
TCAGATTCTTAAAGAGCATCCTGTTGAAAATACTCAATTGCAAAATGAAAAGCTCTATCTCTATTATCTC
CAAAATGGAAGAGACATGTATGTGGACCAAGAATTAGATATTAATCGTTTAAGTGATTATGATGTCGATG
CCATTGTTCCACAAAGTTTCCTTAAAGACGATTCAATAGACAATAAGGTCTTAACGCGTTCTGATAAAAA
TCGTGGTAAATCGGATAACGTTCCAAGTGAAGAAGTAGTCAAAAAGATGAAAAACTATTGGAGACAACTT
CTAAACGCCAAGTTAATCACTCAACGTAAGTTTGATAATTTAACGAAAGCTGAACGTGGAGGTTTGAGTG
AACTTGATAAAGCTGGTTTTATCAAACGCCAATTGGTTGAAACTCGCCAAATCACTAAGCATGTGGCACA
AATTTTGGATAGTCGCATGAATACTAAATACGATGAAAATGATAAACTTATTCGAGAGGTTAAAGTGATT
ACCTTAAAATCTAAATTAGTTTCTGACTTCCGAAAAGATTTCCAATTCTATAAAGTACGTGAGATTAACA
ATTACCATCATGCCCATGATGCGTATCTAAATGCCGTCGTTGGAACTGCTTTGATTAAGAAATATCCAAA
ACTTGAATCGGAGTTTGTCTATGGTGATTATAAAGTTTATGATGTTCGTAAAATGATTGCTAAGTCTGAG
CAAGAAATAGGCAAAGCAACCGCAAAATATTTCTTTTACTCTAATATCATGAACTTCTTCAAAACAGAAA
TTACACTTGCAAATGGAGAGATTCGCAAACGCCCTCTAATCGAAACTAATGGGGAAACTGGAGAAATTGT
CTGGGATAAAGGGCGAGATTTTGCCACAGTGCGCAAAGTATTGTCCATGCCCCAAGTCAATATTGTCAAG
AAAACAGAAGTACAGACAGGCGGATTCTCCAAGGAGTCAATTTTACCAAAAAGAAATTCGGACAAGCTTA
TTGCTCGTAAAAAAGACTGGGATCCAAAAAAATATGGTGGTTTTGATAGTCCAACGGTAGCTTATTCAGT
CCTAGTGGTTGCTAAGGTGGAAAAAGGGAAATCGAAGAAGTTAAAATCCGTTAAAGAGTTACTAGGGATC
ACAATTATGGAAAGAAGTTCCTTTGAAAAAAATCCGATTGACTTTTTAGAAGCTAAAGGATATAAGGAAG
TTAAAAAAGACTTAATCATTAAACTACCTAAATATAGTCTTTTTGAGTTAGAAAACGGTCGTAAACGGAT
GCTGGCTAGTGCCGGAGAATTACAAAAAGGAAATGAGCTGGCTCTGCCAAGCAAATATGTGAATTTTTTA
TATTTAGCTAGTCATTATGAAAAGTTGAAGGGTAGTCCAGAAGATAACGAACAAAAACAATTGTTTGTGG
AGCAGCATAAGCATTATTTAGATGAGATTATTGAGCAAATCAGTGAATTTTCTAAGCGTGTTATTTTAGC
AGATGCCAATTTAGATAAAGTTCTTAGTGCATATAACAAACATAGAGACAAACCAATACGTGAACAAGCA
GAAAATATTATTCATTTATTTACGTTGACGAATCTTGGAGCTCCCGCTGCTTTTAAATATTTTGATACAA
CAATTGATCGTAAACGATATACGTCTACAAAAGAAGTTTTAGATGCCACTCTTATCCATCAATCCATCAC
TGGTCTTTATGAAACACGCATTGATTTGAGTCAGCTAGGAGGTGACAGCGGCGGTTCAATGACAAATCTG
TCGGATATCATCGAAAAAGAAACCGGTAAACAGCTGGTTATCCAAGAAAGTATTTTAATGCTTCCCGAAG
AAGTCGAAGAGGTGATTGGCAACAAACCCGAAAGTGATATTCTCGTGCATACTGCGTATGATGAGTCGAC
CGATGAAAACGTCATGCTGCTGACCTCCGACGCGCCCGAGTATAAACCGTGGGCTTTGGTTATCCAGGAT
AGCAACGGTGAAAATAAGATTAAAATGTTATAAACGGAGCCAATGTACGCAAAAACCCCGCTTCAGCGGG
GTTTTTTCGCCAAAAAAAACCCCGCCCTGTCAGGGGCGGGGTTTTTTTTTATGTTGAAAATCTCCTTCTA
AAAAAAGCACCGACTCGGTGCCACTTTTTCAAGTTGATAACGGACTAGCCTTATTTTAACTTGCTATTTC
TAGCTCTAAAACTGGCCCACCCTCGTGACCACTATGGAGAAACAGTAGAGAGTTGCGATAAAAAGCGTCA
GGTAGGATCCGCTAATCTTATGGATAAAAATGCTATGGCATAGCAAAGTGTGACGCCGTGCAAATAATCA
ATGTGGACTTTTCTGCCGTGATTATAGACACTTTTGTTACGCGTTTTTGTCATGGCTTTGGTCCCGCTTT
GTTACAGAATGCTTTTAATAAGCGGGGTTACCGGTTGGGTTAGCGAGAAGAGCCAGTAAAAGACGCAGTG
ACGGCAATGTCTGATGCAATATGGACAATTGGTTTCTTCTCTGAATGGTGGGAGTATGAAAAGTATGGCT
GAAGCGCAAAATGATCCCCTGCTGCCGGGATACTCGTTTAATGCCCATCTGGTGGCGGGTTTAACGCCGA
TTGAGGCCAACGGTTATCTCGATTTTTTTATCGACCGACCGCTGGGAATGAAAGGTTATATTCTCAATCT
CACCATTCGCGGTCAGGGGGTGGTGAAAAATCAGGGACGAGAATTTGTTTGCCGACCGGGTGATATTTTG
CTGTTCCCGCCAGGAGAGATTCATCACTACGGTCGTCATCCGGAGGCTCGCGAATGGTATCACCAGTGGG
TTTACTTTCGTCCGCGCGCCTACTGGCATGAATGGCTTAACTGGCCGTCAATATTTGCCAATACGGGGTT
CTTTCGCCCGGATGAAGCGCACCAGCCGCATTTCAGCGACCTGTTTGGGCAAATCATTAACGCCGGGCAA
GGGGAAGGGCGCTATTCGGAGCTGCTGGCGATAAATCTGCTTGAGCAATTGTTACTGCGGCGCATGGAAG
CGATTAACGAGTCGCTCCATCCACCGATGGATAATCGGGTACGCGAGGCTTGTCAGTACATCAGCGATCA
CCTGGCAGACAGCAATTTTGATATCGCCAGCGTCGCACAGCATGTTTGCTTGTCGCCGTCGCGTCTGTCA
CATCTTTTCCGCCAGCAGTTAGGGATTAGCGTCTTAAGCTGGCGCGAGGACCAACGTATCAGCCAGGCGA
AGCTGCTTTTGAGCACCACCCGGATGCCTATCGCCACCGTCGGTCGCAATGTTGGTTTTGACGATCAACT
CTATTTCTCGCGGGTATTTAAAAAATGCACCGGGGCCAGCCCGAGCGAGTTCCGTGCCGGTTGTGAAGAA
AAAGTGAATGATGTAGCCGTCAAGTTGTCATAAAGGGTCCCTAAGTCTAAAACGAAAGGCCCAGTCTTTC
GACTGAGCCTTTCGTTTTATTTGACCGGATGTCCTCTTAAATATAATGACCCTCTTGATAACCCAAGAGG
GCATTTTTTAATGCCCATGGCGTTTATTTGCCGACTACCTTGGTGATCTCGCCTTTCACGTAGTGGACAA
ATTCTTCCAACTGATCTGCGCGCGAGGCCAAGCGATCTTCTTCTTGTCCAAGATAAGCCTGTCTAGCTTC
AAGTATGACGGGCTGATACTGGGCCGGCAGGCGCTCCATTGCCCAGTCGGCAGCGACATCCTTCGGCGCG
ATTTTGCCGGTTACTGCGCTGTACCAAATGCGGGACAACGTAAGCACTACATTTCGCTCATCGCCAGCCC
AGTCGGGCGGCGAGTTCCATAGCGTTAAGGTTTCATTTAGCGCCTCAAATAGATCCTGTTCAGGAACCGG
ATCAAAGAGTTCCTCCGCCGCTGGACCTACCAAGGCAACGCTATGTTCTCTTGCTTTTGTCAGCAAGATA
GCCAGATCAATGTCGATCGTGGCTGGCTCGAAGATACCTGCAAGAATGTCATTGCGCTGCCATTCTCCAA
ATTGCAGTTCGCGCTTAGCTGGATAACGCCACGGAATGATGTCGTCGTGCACAACAATGGTGACTTCTAC
AGCGCGGAGAATCTCGCTCTCTCCAGGGGAAGCCGAAGTTTCCAAAAGGTCGTTGATCAAAGCTCGCCGC
GTTGTTTCATCAAGCCTTACGGTCACCGTAACCAGCAAATCAATATCACTGTGTGGCTTCAGGCCGCCAT
CCACTGCGGAGCCGTACAAATGTACGGCCAGCAACGTCGGTTCGAGATGGCGCTCGATGACGCCAACTAC
CTCTGATAGTTGAGTCGATACTTCGGCGATCACCGCTTCCCTCATACTCTTCCTTTTTCAATATTATTGA
AGCATTTATCAGGGTTATTGTCTCATGAGCGGATACATATTTGAATGTATTTAGAAAAATAGGCCAAATG
CCGT
