Features (pLannotate 1.2.2; 16 found; start..end, strand, type, name):
      1..951     -  CDS            Rep101: RepA protein needed for replication with the pSC101 origin; rep101
    999..1221    -  rep_origin     pSC101 ori: low-copy replication origin that requires the Rep101 protein
   1716..1762    +  terminator     rrnB T1 terminator: transcription terminator T1 from the E. coli rrnB gene
   1795..1815    +  promoter       PLtetO-1 promoter (fragment): modified phage lambda PL promoter with tet operator sites (Lutz and Bujard, 1997)
   1815..1849    +  promoter       tetA promoter: contains a tet operator sequence that enables repression by TetR
   1850..1877    +  protein_bind   tetracycline response element (fragment): contains seven copies of the tetracycline operator tetO tetracycline repressor TetR
   1931..2617    +  CDS            Apobec1: ABEC1_RAT - Experimental evidence at protein level: Swiss-Prot protein existence level 1. Catalytic component of the apolipoprotein B mRNA editing enzyme complex which is responsible for the postranscriptional editing of a CAA codon for Gln to a UAA codon for stop in the APOB mRNA. May also play a role in the epigenetic regulation of gene expression by participating in DNA demethylation. From Rattus norvegicus (Rat).
   2666..6766    +  CDS            dCas9: catalytically dead mutant of the Cas9 endonuclease from the Streptococcus pyogenes Type II CRISPR/Cas system RNA-guided DNA-binding protein that lacks endonuclease activity due to the D10A mutation in the RuvC catalytic domain and the H840A mutation in the HNH catalytic domain
   6779..7030    +  CDS            UGI: UNGI_BPPB2 - Experimental evidence at protein level: Swiss-Prot protein existence level 1. This protein binds specifically and reversibly to the host uracil-DNA glycosylase, preventing removal of uracil residues from PBS2 DNA by the host uracil-excision repair system. From Bacillus phage PBS2 (Bacteriophage PBS2).
   7147..7222    -  misc_RNA       gRNA scaffold: guide RNA scaffold for the Streptococcus pyogenes CRISPR/Cas9 system
   7222..7242    +  CDS            VN155(I152L) (fragment): improved N-terminal fragment of mVenus for use in bimolecular fluorescence complementation (BiFC) (Kodama and Hu, 2010)
   7244..7409    -  promoter       araBAD promoter: araBAD; promoter of the L-arabinose operon of E. coli; the araC regulatory gene is transcribed in the opposite direction (Guzman et al., 1995)
   7555..8433    +  CDS            araC: L-arabinose regulatory protein; araC
   8448..8493    -  terminator     rrnB T1 terminator: transcription terminator T1 from the E. coli rrnB gene
   8564..9355    -  CDS            SmR: aminoglycoside adenylyltransferase (Murphy, 1985); aadA; confers resistance to spectinomycin and streptomycin
   9356..9419    -  promoter       AmpR promoter: bla
>Addgene plasmid #107897 | pWT046a | addgene full sequence | sequence record 208434 | Addgene NGS Result
TCAGATCCTTCCGTATTTAGCCAGTATGTTCTCTAGTGTGGTTCGTTGTTTTTGCGTGAGCCATGAGAAC
GAACCATTGAGATCATGCTTACTTTGCATGTCACTCAAAAATTTTGCCTCAAAACTGGTGAGCTGAATTT
TTACAGTTAAAGCATCGTGTAGTGTTTTTCTTAGTCCGTTACGTAGGTAGGAATCTGATGTAATGGTTGT
TGGTATTTTGTCACCATTCATTTTTATCTGGTTGTTCTCAAGTTCGGTTACGAGATCCATTTGTCTATCT
AGTTCAACTTGGAAAATCAACGTATCAGTCGGGCGGCCTCGCTTATCAACCACCAATTTCATATTGCTGT
AAGTGTTTAAATCTTTACTTATTGGTTTCAAAACCCATTGGTTAAGCCTTTTAAACTCATGGTAGTTATT
TTCAAGCATTAACATGAACTTAAATTCATCAAGGCTAATCTCTATATTTGCCTTGTGAGTTTTCTTTTGT
GTTAGTTCTTTTAATAACCACTCATAAATCCTCATAGAGTATTTGTTTTCAAAAGACTTAACATGTTCCA
GATTATATTTTATGAATTTTTTTAACTGGAAAAGATAAGGCAATATCTCTTCACTAAAAACTAATTCTAA
TTTTTCGCTTGAGAACTTGGCATAGTTTGTCCACTGGAAAATCTCAAAGCCTTTAACCAAAGGATTCCTG
ATTTCCACAGTTCTCGTCATCAGCTCTCTGGTTGCTTTAGCTAATACACCATAAGCATTTTCCCTACTGA
TGTTCATCATCTGAGCGTATTGGTTATAAGTGAACGATACCGTCCGTTCTTTCCTTGTAGGGTTTTCAAT
CGTGGGGTTGAGTAGTGCCACACAGCATAAAATTAGCTTGGTTTCATGCTCCGTTAAGTCATAGCGACTA
ATCGCTAGTTCATTTGCTTTGAAAACAACTAATTCAGACATACATCTCAATTGGTCTAGGTGATTTTAAT
CACTATACCAATTGAGATGGGCTAGTCAATGATAATTACTAGTCCTTTTCCTTTGAGTTGTGGGTATCTG
TAAATTCTGCTAGACCTTTGCTGGAAAACTTGTAAATTCTGCTAGACCCTCTGTAAATTCCGCTAGACCT
TTGTGTGTTTTTTTTGTTTATATTCAAGTGGTTATAATTTATAGAATAAAGAAAGAATAAAAAAAGATAA
AAAGAATAGATCCCAGCCCTGTGTATAACTCACTACTTTAGTCAGTTCCGCAGTATTACAAAAGGATGTC
GCAAACGCTGTTTGCTCCTCTACAAAACAGACCTTAAAACCCTAAAGGCTTAAGTAGCACCCTCGCAAGC
TCGGGCAAATCGCTGAATATTCCTTTTGTCTCCGACCATCAGGCACCTGAGTCGCTGTCTTTTTCGTGAC
ATTCAGTTCGCTGCGCTCACGGCTCTGGCAGTGAATGGGGGTAAATGGCACTACAGGCGCCTTTTATGGA
TTCATGCAAGGAAACTACCCATAATACAAGAAAAGCCCGTCACGGGCTTCTCAGGGCGTTTTATGGCGGG
TCTGCTATGTGGTGCTATCTGACTTTTTGCTGTTCAGCAGTTCCTGCCCTCTGATTTTCCAGTCTGACCA
CTTCGGATTATCCCGTGACAGGTCATTCAGACTGGCTAATGCACCCAGTAAGGCAGCGGTATCATCAACA
GGCTTACCCGTCTTACTGTCAAGAGGACATCCGGTCAAATAAAACGAAAGGCTCAGTCGAAAGACTGGGC
CTTTCGTTTTATTCTAGAGCACAGCTCCATCGAATGGCCAGATGATCCCTATCAGTGATAGAGATTGACA
CTCTATCATTGATAGAGTTATTTTACCACTCCCTATCAGTGATAGAGAAAAGTGAAATGAATAGTTCGAC
AAAAATCTAGACCTGCAGGTGCAGTAAGGAGGAAAAAAAAATGTCTTCTGAAACCGGTCCGGTTGCGGTT
GACCCGACCCTGCGTCGTCGTATCGAACCGCACGAATTCGAAGTTTTCTTCGACCCGCGTGAACTGCGTA
AAGAAACCTGCCTGCTGTACGAAATCAACTGGGGTGGTCGTCACTCTATCTGGCGTCACACCTCTCAGAA
CACCAACAAACACGTTGAAGTTAACTTCATCGAAAAATTCACCACCGAACGTTACTTCTGCCCGAACACC
CGTTGCTCTATCACCTGGTTCCTGTCTTGGTCTCCGTGCGGTGAATGCTCTCGTGCGATCACCGAATTCC
TGTCTCGTTACCCGCACGTTACCCTGTTCATCTACATCGCGCGTCTGTACCACCACGCGGACCCGCGTAA
CCGTCAGGGTCTGCGTGACCTGATCTCTTCTGGTGTTACCATCCAGATCATGACCGAACAGGAATCTGGT
TACTGCTGGCGTAACTTCGTTAACTACTCTCCGTCTAACGAAGCGCACTGGCCGCGTTACCCGCACCTGT
GGGTTCGTCTGTACGTTCTGGAACTGTACTGCATCATCCTGGGTCTGCCGCCGTGCCTGAACATCCTGCG
TCGTAAACAGCCGCAGCTGACCTTCTTCACCATCGCGCTGCAGTCTTGCCACTACCAGCGTCTGCCGCCG
CACATCCTGTGGGCGACCGGTCTGAAATCCGGTAGCGAAACACCGGGGACTTCAGAATCGGCCACCCCGG
AGTCTGATAAGAAATACTCAATAGGCTTAGCTATCGGCACAAATAGCGTCGGATGGGCGGTGATCACTGA
TGAATATAAGGTTCCGTCTAAAAAGTTCAAGGTTCTGGGAAATACAGACCGCCACAGTATCAAAAAAAAT
CTTATAGGGGCTCTTTTATTTGACAGTGGAGAGACAGCGGAAGCGACTCGTCTCAAACGGACAGCTCGTA
GAAGGTATACACGTCGGAAGAATCGTATTTGTTATCTACAGGAGATTTTTTCAAATGAGATGGCGAAAGT
AGATGATAGTTTCTTTCATCGACTTGAAGAGTCTTTTTTGGTGGAAGAAGACAAGAAGCATGAACGTCAT
CCTATTTTTGGAAATATAGTAGATGAAGTTGCTTATCATGAGAAATATCCAACTATCTATCATCTGCGAA
AAAAATTGGTAGATTCTACTGATAAAGCGGATTTGCGCTTAATCTATTTGGCCTTAGCGCATATGATTAA
GTTTCGTGGTCATTTTTTGATTGAGGGAGATTTAAATCCTGATAATAGTGATGTGGACAAACTATTTATC
CAGTTGGTACAAACCTACAATCAATTATTTGAAGAAAACCCTATTAACGCAAGTGGAGTAGATGCTAAAG
CGATTCTTTCTGCACGATTGAGTAAATCAAGACGATTAGAAAATCTCATTGCTCAGCTCCCCGGTGAGAA
GAAAAATGGCTTATTTGGGAATCTCATTGCTTTGTCATTGGGTTTGACCCCTAATTTTAAATCAAATTTT
GATTTGGCAGAAGATGCTAAATTACAGCTTTCAAAAGATACTTACGATGATGATTTAGATAATTTATTGG
CGCAAATTGGAGATCAATATGCTGATTTGTTTTTGGCAGCTAAGAATTTATCAGATGCTATTTTACTTTC
AGATATCCTAAGAGTAAATACTGAAATAACTAAGGCTCCCCTATCAGCTTCAATGATTAAACGCTACGAT
GAACATCATCAAGACTTGACTCTTTTAAAAGCTTTAGTTCGACAACAACTTCCAGAAAAGTATAAAGAAA
TCTTTTTTGATCAATCAAAAAACGGATATGCAGGTTATATTGATGGGGGAGCTAGCCAAGAAGAATTTTA
TAAATTTATCAAACCAATTTTAGAAAAAATGGATGGTACTGAGGAATTATTGGTGAAACTAAATCGTGAA
GATTTGCTGCGCAAGCAACGGACCTTTGACAACGGCTCTATTCCCCATCAAATTCACTTGGGTGAGCTGC
ATGCTATTTTGAGAAGACAAGAAGACTTTTATCCATTTTTAAAAGACAATCGTGAGAAGATTGAAAAAAT
CTTGACTTTTCGAATTCCTTATTATGTTGGTCCATTGGCGCGTGGCAATAGTCGTTTTGCATGGATGACT
CGGAAGTCTGAAGAAACAATTACCCCATGGAATTTTGAAGAAGTTGTCGATAAAGGTGCTTCAGCTCAAT
CATTTATTGAACGCATGACAAACTTTGATAAAAATCTTCCAAATGAAAAAGTACTACCAAAACATAGTTT
GCTTTATGAGTATTTTACGGTTTATAACGAATTGACAAAGGTCAAATATGTTACTGAAGGAATGCGAAAA
CCAGCATTTCTTTCAGGTGAACAGAAGAAAGCCATTGTTGATTTACTCTTCAAAACAAATCGAAAAGTAA
CCGTTAAGCAATTAAAAGAAGATTATTTCAAAAAAATAGAATGTTTTGATAGTGTTGAAATTTCAGGAGT
TGAAGATAGATTTAATGCTTCATTAGGTACCTACCATGATTTGCTAAAAATTATTAAAGATAAAGATTTT
TTGGATAATGAAGAAAATGAAGATATCTTAGAGGATATTGTTTTAACATTGACCTTATTTGAAGATAGGG
AGATGATTGAGGAAAGACTTAAAACATATGCTCACCTCTTTGATGATAAGGTGATGAAACAGCTTAAACG
TCGCCGTTATACTGGTTGGGGACGTTTGTCTCGAAAATTGATTAATGGTATTAGGGATAAGCAATCTGGC
AAAACAATATTAGATTTTTTGAAATCAGATGGTTTTGCCAATCGCAATTTTATGCAGCTGATCCATGATG
ATAGTTTGACATTTAAAGAAGACATTCAAAAAGCACAAGTGTCTGGACAAGGCGATAGTTTACATGAACA
TATTGCAAATTTAGCTGGTAGCCCTGCTATTAAAAAAGGTATTTTACAGACTGTAAAAGTTGTTGATGAA
TTGGTCAAAGTAATGGGGCGGCATAAGCCAGAAAATATCGTTATTGAAATGGCACGTGAAAATCAGACAA
CTCAAAAGGGCCAGAAAAATTCGCGAGAGCGTATGAAACGAATCGAAGAAGGTATCAAAGAATTAGGAAG
TCAGATTCTTAAAGAGCATCCTGTTGAAAATACTCAATTGCAAAATGAAAAGCTCTATCTCTATTATCTC
CAAAATGGAAGAGACATGTATGTGGACCAAGAATTAGATATTAATCGTTTAAGTGATTATGATGTCGATG
CCATTGTTCCACAAAGTTTCCTTAAAGACGATTCAATAGACAATAAGGTCTTAACGCGTTCTGATAAAAA
TCGTGGTAAATCGGATAACGTTCCAAGTGAAGAAGTAGTCAAAAAGATGAAAAACTATTGGAGACAACTT
CTAAACGCCAAGTTAATCACTCAACGTAAGTTTGATAATTTAACGAAAGCTGAACGTGGAGGTTTGAGTG
AACTTGATAAAGCTGGTTTTATCAAACGCCAATTGGTTGAAACTCGCCAAATCACTAAGCATGTGGCACA
AATTTTGGATAGTCGCATGAATACTAAATACGATGAAAATGATAAACTTATTCGAGAGGTTAAAGTGATT
ACCTTAAAATCTAAATTAGTTTCTGACTTCCGAAAAGATTTCCAATTCTATAAAGTACGTGAGATTAACA
ATTACCATCATGCCCATGATGCGTATCTAAATGCCGTCGTTGGAACTGCTTTGATTAAGAAATATCCAAA
ACTTGAATCGGAGTTTGTCTATGGTGATTATAAAGTTTATGATGTTCGTAAAATGATTGCTAAGTCTGAG
CAAGAAATAGGCAAAGCAACCGCAAAATATTTCTTTTACTCTAATATCATGAACTTCTTCAAAACAGAAA
TTACACTTGCAAATGGAGAGATTCGCAAACGCCCTCTAATCGAAACTAATGGGGAAACTGGAGAAATTGT
CTGGGATAAAGGGCGAGATTTTGCCACAGTGCGCAAAGTATTGTCCATGCCCCAAGTCAATATTGTCAAG
AAAACAGAAGTACAGACAGGCGGATTCTCCAAGGAGTCAATTTTACCAAAAAGAAATTCGGACAAGCTTA
TTGCTCGTAAAAAAGACTGGGATCCAAAAAAATATGGTGGTTTTGATAGTCCAACGGTAGCTTATTCAGT
CCTAGTGGTTGCTAAGGTGGAAAAAGGGAAATCGAAGAAGTTAAAATCCGTTAAAGAGTTACTAGGGATC
ACAATTATGGAAAGAAGTTCCTTTGAAAAAAATCCGATTGACTTTTTAGAAGCTAAAGGATATAAGGAAG
TTAAAAAAGACTTAATCATTAAACTACCTAAATATAGTCTTTTTGAGTTAGAAAACGGTCGTAAACGGAT
GCTGGCTAGTGCCGGAGAATTACAAAAAGGAAATGAGCTGGCTCTGCCAAGCAAATATGTGAATTTTTTA
TATTTAGCTAGTCATTATGAAAAGTTGAAGGGTAGTCCAGAAGATAACGAACAAAAACAATTGTTTGTGG
AGCAGCATAAGCATTATTTAGATGAGATTATTGAGCAAATCAGTGAATTTTCTAAGCGTGTTATTTTAGC
AGATGCCAATTTAGATAAAGTTCTTAGTGCATATAACAAACATAGAGACAAACCAATACGTGAACAAGCA
GAAAATATTATTCATTTATTTACGTTGACGAATCTTGGAGCTCCCGCTGCTTTTAAATATTTTGATACAA
CAATTGATCGTAAACGATATACGTCTACAAAAGAAGTTTTAGATGCCACTCTTATCCATCAATCCATCAC
TGGTCTTTATGAAACACGCATTGATTTGAGTCAGCTAGGAGGTGACAGCGGCGGTTCAATGACAAATCTG
TCGGATATCATCGAAAAAGAAACCGGTAAACAGCTGGTTATCCAAGAAAGTATTTTAATGCTTCCCGAAG
AAGTCGAAGAGGTGATTGGCAACAAACCCGAAAGTGATATTCTCGTGCATACTGCGTATGATGAGTCGAC
CGATGAAAACGTCATGCTGCTGACCTCCGACGCGCCCGAGTATAAACCGTGGGCTTTGGTTATCCAGGAT
AGCAACGGTGAAAATAAGATTAAAATGTTATAAACGGAGCCAATGTACGCAAAAACCCCGCTTCAGCGGG
GTTTTTTCGCCAAAAAAAACCCCGCCCTGTCAGGGGCGGGGTTTTTTTTTATGTTGAAAATCTCCTTCTA
AAAAAAGCACCGACTCGGTGCCACTTTTTCAAGTTGATAACGGACTAGCCTTATTTTAACTTGCTATTTC
TAGCTCTAAAACTGGCCCACCCTCGTGACCACTATGGAGAAACAGTAGAGAGTTGCGATAAAAAGCGTCA
GGTAGGATCCGCTAATCTTATGGATAAAAATGCTATGGCATAGCAAAGTGTGACGCCGTGCAAATAATCA
ATGTGGACTTTTCTGCCGTGATTATAGACACTTTTGTTACGCGTTTTTGTCATGGCTTTGGTCCCGCTTT
GTTACAGAATGCTTTTAATAAGCGGGGTTACCGGTTGGGTTAGCGAGAAGAGCCAGTAAAAGACGCAGTG
ACGGCAATGTCTGATGCAATATGGACAATTGGTTTCTTCTCTGAATGGTGGGAGTATGAAAAGTATGGCT
GAAGCGCAAAATGATCCCCTGCTGCCGGGATACTCGTTTAATGCCCATCTGGTGGCGGGTTTAACGCCGA
TTGAGGCCAACGGTTATCTCGATTTTTTTATCGACCGACCGCTGGGAATGAAAGGTTATATTCTCAATCT
CACCATTCGCGGTCAGGGGGTGGTGAAAAATCAGGGACGAGAATTTGTTTGCCGACCGGGTGATATTTTG
CTGTTCCCGCCAGGAGAGATTCATCACTACGGTCGTCATCCGGAGGCTCGCGAATGGTATCACCAGTGGG
TTTACTTTCGTCCGCGCGCCTACTGGCATGAATGGCTTAACTGGCCGTCAATATTTGCCAATACGGGGTT
CTTTCGCCCGGATGAAGCGCACCAGCCGCATTTCAGCGACCTGTTTGGGCAAATCATTAACGCCGGGCAA
GGGGAAGGGCGCTATTCGGAGCTGCTGGCGATAAATCTGCTTGAGCAATTGTTACTGCGGCGCATGGAAG
CGATTAACGAGTCGCTCCATCCACCGATGGATAATCGGGTACGCGAGGCTTGTCAGTACATCAGCGATCA
CCTGGCAGACAGCAATTTTGATATCGCCAGCGTCGCACAGCATGTTTGCTTGTCGCCGTCGCGTCTGTCA
CATCTTTTCCGCCAGCAGTTAGGGATTAGCGTCTTAAGCTGGCGCGAGGACCAACGTATCAGCCAGGCGA
AGCTGCTTTTGAGCACCACCCGGATGCCTATCGCCACCGTCGGTCGCAATGTTGGTTTTGACGATCAACT
CTATTTCTCGCGGGTATTTAAAAAATGCACCGGGGCCAGCCCGAGCGAGTTCCGTGCCGGTTGTGAAGAA
AAAGTGAATGATGTAGCCGTCAAGTTGTCATAAAGGGTCCCTAAGTCTAAAACGAAAGGCCCAGTCTTTC
GACTGAGCCTTTCGTTTTATTTGACCGGATGTCCTCTTAAATATAATGACCCTCTTGATAACCCAAGAGG
GCATTTTTTAATGCCCATGGCGTTTATTTGCCGACTACCTTGGTGATCTCGCCTTTCACGTAGTGGACAA
ATTCTTCCAACTGATCTGCGCGCGAGGCCAAGCGATCTTCTTCTTGTCCAAGATAAGCCTGTCTAGCTTC
AAGTATGACGGGCTGATACTGGGCCGGCAGGCGCTCCATTGCCCAGTCGGCAGCGACATCCTTCGGCGCG
ATTTTGCCGGTTACTGCGCTGTACCAAATGCGGGACAACGTAAGCACTACATTTCGCTCATCGCCAGCCC
AGTCGGGCGGCGAGTTCCATAGCGTTAAGGTTTCATTTAGCGCCTCAAATAGATCCTGTTCAGGAACCGG
ATCAAAGAGTTCCTCCGCCGCTGGACCTACCAAGGCAACGCTATGTTCTCTTGCTTTTGTCAGCAAGATA
GCCAGATCAATGTCGATCGTGGCTGGCTCGAAGATACCTGCAAGAATGTCATTGCGCTGCCATTCTCCAA
ATTGCAGTTCGCGCTTAGCTGGATAACGCCACGGAATGATGTCGTCGTGCACAACAATGGTGACTTCTAC
AGCGCGGAGAATCTCGCTCTCTCCAGGGGAAGCCGAAGTTTCCAAAAGGTCGTTGATCAAAGCTCGCCGC
GTTGTTTCATCAAGCCTTACGGTCACCGTAACCAGCAAATCAATATCACTGTGTGGCTTCAGGCCGCCAT
CCACTGCGGAGCCGTACAAATGTACGGCCAGCAACGTCGGTTCGAGATGGCGCTCGATGACGCCAACTAC
CTCTGATAGTTGAGTCGATACTTCGGCGATCACCGCTTCCCTCATACTCTTCCTTTTTCAATATTATTGA
AGCATTTATCAGGGTTATTGTCTCATGAGCGGATACATATTTAAATGTATTTAGAAAAATAGGCCAAATG
CCGT
